Addgene plasmid #233855: pWN069
Purpose: MoClo-YTK; ConL2/RE cassette; NS3 systems; lexAO6-pLEU2m-mNeonGreen-tENO2
Depositing lab: Jeff Hasty. Depositing organization: University of California, San Diego (UCSD). Publication: A Standardized Set of MoClo-Compatible Inducible Promoter Systems for Tunable Gene Expression in Yeast. O'Laughlin R, Tran Q, Lezia A, Ngamkanjanarat W, Emmanuele P, Hao N, Hasty J. ACS Synth Biol. 2024 Jan 19;13(1):85-102. doi: 10.1021/acssynbio.3c00184. Epub 2023 Dec 11. PubMed 38079574.
Backbone
  Vector backbone: pYTK095
  Vector type: Yeast Expression
Growth in bacteria
  Bacterial resistance: Ampicillin, 100 μg/mL
  Growth temperature: 37°C
  Growth strain: DH5alpha
  Copy number: High Copy
Gene/Insert
  Gene/Insert name: lexAO6-pLEU2m-mNeonGreen-tENO2
  Species: S. cerevisiae (budding yeast)
  Cloning method: Golden Gate
Terms and licenses: Academic/Nonprofit Terms; Industry Terms: Not Available to Industry
How to cite: pWN069 was a gift from Jeff Hasty (Addgene plasmid # 233855 ; http://n2t.net/addgene:233855 ; RRID:Addgene_233855)
