[The description below was written by a language model from this plasmid's Addgene catalogue record and pLannotate feature annotations shown in this document.]
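Description:
pWN069 is a MoClo Yeast Toolkit (YTK) cassette-level plasmid built by Golden Gate assembly in the pYTK095 backbone. At 3,545 nt, it is a compact E. coli-propagated vector carrying a single yeast transcription unit. The annotated backbone consists of a high-copy ColE1/pUC-type origin of replication and a β-lactamase gene with its native promoter for ampicillin selection. No yeast origin, centromere, integration homology or yeast selectable marker appears in the feature table. This fits its role as an intermediate cassette rather than a stand-alone yeast vector. The ConL2 and ConRE connector designations indicate the position this unit takes when several cassettes are joined in order into a multigene plasmid in a later Golden Gate step.

The payload is a reporter unit described as lexAO6-pLEU2m-mNeonGreen-tENO2. By that name, a set of lexA operator sites (apparently six) sits upstream of a minimal LEU2 promoter, which the annotation detects as a LEU2 promoter fragment. This promoter drives the mNeonGreen coding sequence, a bright, fast-maturing monomeric green/yellow fluorescent protein, and the unit ends in the ENO2 terminator. The operator array and the terminator are named in the catalogue entry but were not picked up by the automated annotation. A minimal promoter of this type should give little expression alone and be activated when a LexA DNA-binding-domain transcription factor binds the operators. The record assigns the cassette to the "NS3 systems" within a standardized set of inducible promoter systems for tunable gene expression in S. cerevisiae, but does not describe the cognate regulator. The plasmid most plausibly provides the fluorescent readout for characterizing induction of that system.
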