Features (pLannotate 1.2.2; 5 found; start..end, strand, type, name):
    103..963     -  CDS            AmpR: β-lactamase; bla; confers resistance to ampicillin, carbenicillin, and related antibiotics
    964..1068    -  promoter       AmpR promoter: bla
   1171..1759    +  rep_origin     ori: high-copy-number ColE1/pMB1/pBR322/pUC origin of replication
   2286..2414    +  promoter       LEU2 promoter (fragment): S. cerevisiae LEU2
   2421..3128    +  CDS            mNeonGreen: mNeonGreen is a basic (constitutively fluorescent) green/yellow fluorescent protein published in 2013, derived from Branchiostoma lanceolatum. It is reported to be a very rapidly-maturing monomer with moderate acid sensitivity.
>Addgene plasmid #233855 | pWN069 | addgene full sequence | sequence record 468522 | Addgene NGS Result
GCGGCCGCGATTATCAAAAAGGATCTTCACCTAGATCCTTTTAAATTAAAAATGAAGTTTTAAATCAATC
TAAAGTATATATGAGTAAACTTGGTCTGACAGTTACCAATGCTTAATCAGTGAGGCACCTATCTCAGCGA
TCTGTCTATTTCGTTCATCCATAGTTGCCTGACTCCCCGTCGTGTAGATAACTACGATACGGGAGGGCTT
ACCATCTGGCCCCAGTGCTGCAATGATACCGCGGGACCCACGCTCACCGGCTCCAGATTTATCAGCAATA
AACCAGCCAGCCGGAAGGGCCGAGCGCAGAAGTGGTCCTGCAACTTTATCCGCCTCCATCCAGTCTATTA
ATTGTTGCCGGGAAGCTAGAGTAAGTAGTTCGCCAGTTAATAGTTTGCGCAACGTTGTTGCCATTGCTAC
AGGCATCGTGGTGTCACGCTCGTCGTTTGGTATGGCTTCATTCAGCTCCGGTTCCCAACGATCAAGGCGA
GTTACATGATCCCCCATGTTGTGCAAAAAAGCGGTTAGCTCCTTCGGTCCTCCGATCGTTGTCAGAAGTA
AGTTGGCCGCAGTGTTATCACTCATGGTTATGGCAGCACTGCATAATTCTCTTACTGTCATGCCATCCGT
AAGATGCTTTTCTGTGACTGGTGAGTACTCAACCAAGTCATTCTGAGAATAGTGTATGCGGCGACCGAGT
TGCTCTTGCCCGGCGTCAATACGGGATAATACCGCGCCACATAGCAGAACTTTAAAAGTGCTCATCATTG
GAAAACGTTCTTCGGGGCGAAAACTCTCAAGGATCTTACCGCTGTTGAGATCCAGTTCGATGTAACCCAC
TCGTGCACCCAACTGATCTTCAGCATCTTTTACTTTCACCAGCGTTTCTGGGTGAGCAAAAACAGGAAGG
CAAAATGCCGCAAAAAAGGGAATAAGGGCGACACGGAAATGTTGAATACTCATACTCTTCCTTTTTCAAT
ATTATTGAAGCATTTATCAGGGTTATTGTCTCATGAGCGGATACATATTTGAATGTATTTAGAAAAATAA
ACAAATAGGGGTTCCGCGCACATTTCCCCGAAAAGTGCCACCTGTCATGACCAAAATCCCTTAACGTGAG
TTTTCGTTCCACTGAGCGTCAGACCCCGTAGAAAAGATCAAAGGATCTTCTTGAGATCCTTTTTTTCTGC
GCGTAATCTGCTGCTTGCAAACAAAAAAACCACCGCTACCAGCGGTGGTTTGTTTGCCGGATCAAGAGCT
ACCAACTCTTTTTCCGAAGGTAACTGGCTTCAGCAGAGCGCAGATACCAAATACTGTTCTTCTAGTGTAG
CCGTAGTTAGGCCACCACTTCAAGAACTCTGTAGCACCGCCTACATACCTCGCTCTGCTAATCCTGTTAC
CAGTGGCTGCTGCCAGTGGCGATAAGTCGTGTCTTACCGGGTTGGACTCAAGACGATAGTTACCGGATAA
GGCGCAGCGGTCGGGCTGAACGGGGGGTTCGTGCACACAGCCCAGCTTGGAGCGAACGACCTACACCGAA
CTGAGATACCTACAGCGTGAGCTATGAGAAAGCGCCACGCTTCCCGAAGGGAGAAAGGCGGACAGGTATC
CGGTAAGCGGCAGGGTCGGAACAGGAGAGCGCACGAGGGAGCTTCCAGGGGGAAACGCCTGGTATCTTTA
TAGTCCTGTCGGGTTTCGCCACCTCTGACTTGAGCGTCGATTTTTGTGATGCTCGTCAGGGGGGCGGAGC
CTATGGAAAAACGCCAGCAACGCGGCCTTTTTACGGTTCCTGGCCTTTTGCTGGCCTTTTGCTCACATGT
TCTTTCCTGCGTTATCCCCTGATTCTGTGGATAACCGTGCGGCCGCCCCTGAATTCGCATCTAGAATAAA
TCGCAGCCAAGTGAGTGAATAGATGACGCACCACGGTCAGACACGGCCACATCGTATCTCACAGGAGCAA
GCGCGATAGGAGCACTCACACATAGTACGGTGATCCGCTGACTCCTTTGCCCAAATAAGACGTGAGCCCG
TCTCAGATGCACACACTGGCTTAAGATGACAACGGGTAGTCCATCGTTGTAGGATACTGTATATACACCC
AGTAGAGTAGGTGACTACTGTATGAGCATACAGTAGTGACAACCACTTACTGTATATAAATACAGTAGTG
GTCATCGATACTGTATATAAAACCAGTAGGCAATCGTTTGTACTGTATGTACATACAGTATACCTCGCAA
CTACTGTATATAAACACAGTAATTAACTTGTAATATTCTAATCAATTGACAATATTATTTAAGGACCTAT
TGTTTTTTCCAATAGGTGGTTAGCAATCGTCTTACTTTCTAACTTTTCTTACCTTTTACATTTCAGCAAT
ATATATATATATATTTCAAGGATATACCATTCTAAGATCTATGGTTTCAAAAGGGGAGGAGGATAATATG
GCGAGTCTTCCTGCCACGCATGAGCTGCATATCTTCGGATCTATTAATGGTGTCGACTTTGATATGGTAG
GACAAGGAACCGGGAACCCCAATGACGGGTATGAAGAGCTAAATCTAAAGAGTACAAAAGGAGATTTACA
GTTTTCTCCTTGGATACTTGTTCCCCACATTGGATATGGATTTCATCAATATCTTCCTTATCCAGACGGA
ATGAGCCCGTTCCAGGCCGCTATGGTTGACGGCTCCGGGTATCAAGTACACCGTACCATGCAGTTTGAGG
ATGGGGCATCCCTGACCGTAAATTACAGGTACACCTACGAGGGCTCACACATAAAGGGTGAGGCGCAGGT
AAAGGGTACTGGATTTCCTGCGGACGGCCCAGTAATGACAAATTCACTTACAGCAGCGGATTGGTGCAGG
AGCAAAAAGACCTATCCCAATGACAAAACTATCATAAGTACCTTTAAATGGTCCTATACGACAGGTAACG
GGAAGAGATATAGGTCAACGGCAAGGACAACGTATACTTTCGCGAAGCCAATGGCAGCAAACTATCTGAA
GAATCAACCTATGTACGTGTTCAGAAAGACCGAGTTGAAACATTCCAAGACAGAGTTAAATTTCAAAGAA
TGGCAAAAGGCTTTTACTGACGTAATGGGGATGGATGAATTGTATAAGGGATCCTAACTCGAGAGTGCTT
TTAACTAAGAATTATTAGTCTTTTCTGCTTATTTTTTCATCATAGTTTAGAACACTTTATATTAACGAAT
AGTTTATGAATCTATTTAGGTTTAAAAATTGATACAGTTTTATAAGTTACTTTTTCAAAGACTCGTGCTG
TCTATTGCATAATGCACTGGAAGGGGAAAAAAAAGGTGCACACGCGTGGCTTTTTCTTGAATTTGCAGTT
TGAAAAATGCTGAGCATGAGACGGAAATCTGCTCGTCAGTGGTGCTCACACTGACGAATCATGTACAGAT
CATACCGATGACTGCCTGGCGACTCACAACTAAGCAAGACAGCCGGAACCAGCGCCGGCGAACACCACTG
CATATATGGCATATCACAACAGTCCAACTAGTGCACTGCAGTACA
